LOCUS       Exported 7075 bp ds-DNA circular SYN 18-JAN-2018
DEFINITION  synthetic circular DNA
ACCESSION   .
VERSION     .
KEYWORDS    .
SOURCE      synthetic DNA construct
  ORGANISM  synthetic DNA construct
REFERENCE   1 (bases 1 to 7075)
  AUTHORS   GN
  TITLE     Direct Submission
  JOURNAL   Exported Jan 25, 2018 from SnapGene 4.1.4 http://www.snapgene.com
FEATURES             Location/Qualifiers
     source          1..7075
                     /organism="synthetic DNA construct"
                     /mol_type="other DNA"
     repeat_region   1..141
                     /label=AAV2 ITR
                     /note="inverted terminal repeat of adeno-associated virus
                     serotype 2"
     repeat_region   1..141
                     /label=AAV2 ITR
                     /note="inverted terminal repeat of adeno-associated virus
                     serotype 2"
     misc_feature    169..1461
                     /label=aCamkII promoter
     CDS             1493..2200
                     /codon_start=1
                     /product="monomeric derivative of DsRed fluorescent protein
                     (Shaner et al., 2004)"
                     /label=mCherry
                     /note="mammalian codon-optimized"
                     /translation="MVSKGEEDNMAIIKEFMRFKVHMEGSVNGHEFEIEGEGEGRPYEG
                     TQTAKLKVTKGGPLPFAWDILSPQFMYGSKAYVKHPADIPDYLKLSFPEGFKWERVMNF
                     EDGGVVTVTQDSSLQDGEFIYKVKLRGTNFPSDGPVMQKKTMGWEASSERMYPEDGALK
                     GEIKQRLKLKDGGHYDAEVKTTYKAKKPVQLPGAYNVNIKLDITSHNEDYTIVEQYERA
                     EGRHSTGGMDELYK"
     misc_feature    1493..1513
                     /label=SH-132
     misc_feature    2181..2200
                     /label=SH 133
     CDS             2216..2272
                     /codon_start=1
                     /product="2A peptide from porcine teschovirus-1
                     polyprotein"
                     /label=P2A
                     /note="Eukaryotic ribosomes fail to insert a peptide bond
                     between the Gly and Pro residues, yielding separate
                     polypeptides."
                     /translation="ATNFSLLKQAGDVEENPGP"
     misc_feature    2273..3319
                     /label=cre
     CDS             2273..2293
                     /codon_start=1
                     /product="nuclear localization signal of SV40 large T
                     antigen"
                     /label=SV40 NLS
                     /translation="PKKKRKV"
     CDS             3320..3346
                     /codon_start=1
                     /product="HA (human influenza hemagglutinin) epitope tag"
                     /label=HA
                     /translation="YPYDVPDYA"
     misc_feature    3380..3968
                     /label=WPRE
     misc_feature    3380..3967
                     /label=WPRE
                     /note="woodchuck hepatitis virus posttranscriptional
                     regulatory element"
     CDS             complement(3851..3862)
                     /codon_start=1
                     /product="Factor Xa recognition and cleavage site"
                     /label=Factor Xa site
                     /translation="IEGR"
     misc_feature    4009..4234
                     /label=BGH polyA
     polyA_signal    4009..4233
                     /label=bGH poly(A) signal
                     /note="bovine growth hormone polyadenylation signal"
     misc_feature    4242..4255
                     /label=Forward Primer
     repeat_region   4338..4478
                     /label=AAV2 ITR
                     /note="inverted terminal repeat of adeno-associated virus
                     serotype 2"
     repeat_region   4338..4478
                     /label=AAV2 ITR
                     /note="inverted terminal repeat of adeno-associated virus
                     serotype 2"
     rep_origin      4553..5008
                     /direction=RIGHT
                     /label=f1 ori
                     /note="f1 bacteriophage origin of replication; arrow
                     indicates direction of (+) strand synthesis"
     promoter        5290..5394
                     /gene="bla"
                     /label=AmpR promoter
     CDS             5395..6255
                     /codon_start=1
                     /gene="bla"
                     /product="beta-lactamase"
                     /label=AmpR
                     /note="confers resistance to ampicillin, carbenicillin, and
                     related antibiotics"
                     /translation="MSIQHFRVALIPFFAAFCLPVFAHPETLVKVKDAEDQLGARVGYI
                     ELDLNSGKILESFRPEERFPMMSTFKVLLCGAVLSRIDAGQEQLGRRIHYSQNDLVEYS
                     PVTEKHLTDGMTVRELCSAAITMSDNTAANLLLTTIGGPKELTAFLHNMGDHVTRLDRW
                     EPELNEAIPNDERDTTMPVAMATTLRKLLTGELLTLASRQQLIDWMEADKVAGPLLRSA
                     LPAGWFIADKSGAGERGSRGIIAALGPDGKPSRIVVIYTTGSQATMDERNRQIAEIGAS
                     LIKHW"
     rep_origin      6426..7014
                     /direction=RIGHT
                     /label=ori
                     /note="high-copy-number ColE1/pMB1/pBR322/pUC origin of
                     replication"
ORIGIN
        1 cctgcaggca gctgcgcgct cgctcgctca ctgaggccgc ccgggcaaag cccgggcgtc
       61 gggcgacctt tggtcgcccg gcctcagtga gcgagcgagc gcgcagagag ggagtggcca
      121 actccatcac taggggttcc tgcggccgca atcgatttca tatgccggtt aacattatgg
      181 ccttaggtca cttcatctcc atggggttct tcttctgatt ttctagaaaa tgagatgggg
      241 gtgcagagag cttcctcagt gacctgccca gggtcacatc agaaatgtca gagctagaac
      301 ttgaactcag attactaatc ttaaattcca tgccttgggg gcatgcaagt acgatataca
      361 gaaggagtga actcattagg gcagatgacc aatgagttta ggaaagaaga gtccagggca
      421 gggtacatct acaccacccg cccagccctg ggtgagtcca gccacgttca cctcattata
      481 gttgcctctc tccagtccta ccttgacggg aagcacaagc agaaactggg acaggagccc
      541 caggagacca aatcttcatg gtccctctgg gaggatgggt ggggagagct gtggcagagg
      601 cctcaggagg ggccctgctg ctcagtggtg acagataggg gtgagaaagc agacagagtc
      661 attccgtcag cattctgggt ctgtttggta cttcttctca cgctaaggtg gcggtgtgat
      721 atgcacaatg gctaaaaagc agggagagct ggaaagaaac aaggacagag acagaggcca
      781 agtcaaccag accaattccc agaggaagca aagaaaccat tacagagact acaaggggga
      841 agggaaggag agatgaatta gcttcccctg taaaccttag aacccagctg ttgccagggc
      901 aacggggcaa tacctgtctc ttcagaggag atgaagttgc cagggtaact acatcctgtc
      961 tttctcaagg accatcccag aatgtggcac ccactagccg ttaccatagc aactgcctct
     1021 ttgccccact taatcccatc ccgtctgtta aaagggccct atagttggag gtgggggagg
     1081 taggaagagc gatgatcact tgtggactaa gtttgttcgc atccccttct ccaaccccct
     1141 cagtacatca ccctggggga acagggtcca cttgctcctg ggcccacaca gtcctgcagt
     1201 attgtgtata taaggccagg gcaaagagga gcaggtttta aagtgaaagg caggcaggtg
     1261 ttggggaggc agttaccggg gcaacgggaa cagggcgttt cggaggtggt tgccatgggg
     1321 acctggatgc tgacgaaggc tcgcgaggct gtgagcagcc acagtgccct gctcagaagc
     1381 cccaagctcg tcagtcaagc cggttctccg tttgcactca ggagcacggg caggcgagtg
     1441 gcccctagtt ctgggggcag cgctcgtaat cacctccgct gctcgcgcca ccatggtgag
     1501 caagggcgag gaggataaca tggccatcat caaggagttc atgcgcttca aggtgcacat
     1561 ggagggctcc gtgaacggcc acgagttcga gatcgagggc gagggcgagg gccgccccta
     1621 cgagggcacc cagaccgcca agctgaaggt gaccaagggt ggccccctgc ccttcgcctg
     1681 ggacatcctg tcccctcagt tcatgtacgg ctccaaggcc tacgtgaagc accccgccga
     1741 catccccgac tacttgaagc tgtccttccc cgagggcttc aagtgggagc gcgtgatgaa
     1801 cttcgaggac ggcggcgtgg tgaccgtgac ccaggactcc tccctgcagg acggcgagtt
     1861 catctacaag gtgaagctgc gcggcaccaa cttcccctcc gacggccccg taatgcagaa
     1921 gaagaccatg ggctgggagg cctcctccga gcggatgtac cccgaggacg gcgccctgaa
     1981 gggcgagatc aagcagaggc tgaagctgaa ggacggcggc cactacgacg ctgaggtcaa
     2041 gaccacctac aaggccaaga agcccgtgca gctgcccggc gcctacaacg tcaacatcaa
     2101 gttggacatc acctcccaca acgaggacta caccatcgtg gaacagtacg aacgcgccga
     2161 gggccgccac tccaccggcg gcatggacga gctgtacaag gctagcggaa gcggagccac
     2221 taacttctcc ctgttgaaac aagcagggga tgtcgaagag aatcccgggc cacccaagaa
     2281 gaagaggaag gtgtccaatc tcctgactgt tcaccagaac ctccctgcgc tgccagtaga
     2341 tgccactagc gatgaggtca ggaaaaatct catggatatg tttagggata gacaggcgtt
     2401 ttctgaacac acctggaaaa tgctgcttag cgtgtgccga tcctgggcag cctggtgtaa
     2461 gctgaacaat cgcaaatggt tccccgccga gccggaggac gtgcgcgatt acctgctgta
     2521 tctccaggca agagggctgg ctgtcaagac tatccagcag cacttgggcc aactgaatat
     2581 gctgcatcga cgcagcgggc tcccccggcc tagcgattca aacgcagtct cccttgttat
     2641 gaggagaatt agaaaggaaa acgtagatgc gggtgagagg gctaagcagg ctctcgcttt
     2701 tgagcggact gatttcgacc aggtcagatc cctgatggag aacagcgatc ggtgccagga
     2761 catcaggaac ctcgcatttc tgggaattgc atataacaca cttctgcgca tagctgagat
     2821 cgcccggatc agagtgaaag acatcagtcg aacggacggc ggccggatgc ttattcatat
     2881 tggacgcaca aagacattgg tcagcaccgc tggcgttgaa aaggccttgt ccctgggcgt
     2941 aacgaagctg gtggaaagat ggatctcagt gtccggcgtg gctgacgacc ctaataatta
     3001 cttgttctgt cgagtgagaa aaaacggagt cgccgcgccc tctgccacca gccaattgag
     3061 tacacgggcc cttgaaggga tctttgaggc aacccaccga ctcatatacg gagccaagga
     3121 tgacagtggc cagaggtatc tcgcctggtc aggtcattct gctagggtgg gggccgcacg
     3181 agacatggcg cgggcaggag tctccatacc agagattatg caagctggag gttggacaaa
     3241 tgtgaacatc gttatgaact atatccgcaa tcttgactct gaaaccgggg ccatggtgag
     3301 actgctcgaa gatggtgact acccatacga tgttccagat tacgcttaag aattcgatat
     3361 caagcttatc gataagtaaa atcaacctct ggattacaaa atttgtgaaa gattgactgg
     3421 tattcttaac tatgttgctc cttttacgct atgtggatac gctgctttaa tgcctttgta
     3481 tcatgctatt gcttcccgta tggctttcat tttctcctcc ttgtataaat cctggttgct
     3541 gtctctttat gaggagttgt ggcccgttgt caggcaacgt ggcgtggtgt gcactgtgtt
     3601 tgctgacgca acccccactg gttggggcat tgccaccacc tgtcagctcc tttccgggac
     3661 tttcgctttc cccctcccta ttgccacggc ggaactcatc gccgcctgcc ttgcccgctg
     3721 ctggacaggg gctcggctgt tgggcactga caattccgtg gtgttgtcgg ggaagctgac
     3781 gtcctttcca tggctgctcg cctgtgttgc cacctggatt ctgcgcggga cgtccttctg
     3841 ctacgtccct tcggccctca atccagcgga ccttccttcc cgcggcctgc tgccggctct
     3901 gcggcctctt ccgcgtctcc gccttcgccc tcagacgagt cggatctccc tttggccgcc
     3961 tccccgccac cggttagggg cccgtttaaa cccgctgatc agcctcgact gtgccttcta
     4021 gttgccagcc atctgttgtt tgcccctccc ccgtgccttc cttgaccctg gaaggtgcca
     4081 ctcccactgt cctttcctaa taaaatgagg aaattgcatc gcattgtctg agtaggtgtc
     4141 attctattct ggggggtggg gtggggcagg acagcaaggg ggaggattgg gaagacaata
     4201 gcaggcatgc tggggatgcg gtgggctcta tggcggcgcg tccagtgtgc tggaaatacc
     4261 gagcgctaat aaaagatctt tattttcatt agatctgtgt gttggttttt tgtgtcacgt
     4321 gcggaccgag cggccgcagg aacccctagt gatggagttg gccactccct ctctgcgcgc
     4381 tcgctcgctc actgaggccg ggcgaccaaa ggtcgcccga cgcccgggct ttgcccgggc
     4441 ggcctcagtg agcgagcgag cgcgcagctg cctgcagggg cgcctgatgc ggtattttct
     4501 ccttacgcat ctgtgcggta tttcacaccg catannnnnn nnnnnnnnnn nnnnnnnnnn
     4561 nnnnnnnnnn nnnnnnnnnn nnnnnnnnnn nnnnnnnnnn nnnnnnnnnn nnnnnnnnnn
     4621 nnnnnnnnnn nnnnnnnnnn nnnnnnnnnn nnnnnnnnnn nnnnnnnnnn nnnnnncnnn
     4681 nnnnnnnnnn nnnnnnnnnn nnnnnnnnnn nnnnnnnnnn nnnnnnnnnn nnnnnnnnnn
     4741 nnnnnnnnnn nnnnnnnnnn nnnnnnnnnn nnnnnnnnnn nnnnnnnnnn nnnnnnnnnn
     4801 nnnnnnnnnn nnnnnnnncc tttgacgttg gagtccacgt tctttaatag tggactcttg
     4861 ttccaaactg gaacaacact caaccctatc tcgggctatt cttttgattt ataagggatt
     4921 ttgccgattt cggcctattg gttaaaaaat gagctgattt aacaaaaatt taacgcgaat
     4981 tttaacaaaa tattaacgtt tacaatttta tggtgcactc tcagtacaat ctgctctgat
     5041 gccgcatagt taagccagcc ccgacacccg ccaacacccg ctgacgcgcc ctgacgggct
     5101 tgtctgctcc cggcatccgc ttacagacaa gctgtgaccg tctccgggag ctgcatgtgt
     5161 cagaggtttt caccgtcatc accgaaacgc gcgagacgaa agggcctcgt gatacgccta
     5221 tttttatagg ttaatgtcat gataataatg gtttcttaga cgtcaggtgg cacttttcgg
     5281 ggaaatgtgc gcggaacccc tatttgttta tttttctaaa tacattcaaa tatgtatccg
     5341 ctcatgagac aataaccctg ataaatgctt caataatatt gaaaaaggaa gagtatgagt
     5401 attcaacatt tccgtgtcgc ccttattccc ttttttgcgg cattttgcct tcctgttttt
     5461 gctcacccag aaacgctggt gaaagtaaaa gatgctgaag atcagttggg tgcacgagtg
     5521 ggttacatcg aactggatct caacagcggt aagatccttg agagttttcg ccccgaagaa
     5581 cgttttccaa tgatgagcac ttttaaagtt ctgctatgtg gcgcggtatt atcccgtatt
     5641 gacgccgggc aagagcaact cggtcgccgc atacactatt ctcagaatga cttggttgag
     5701 tactcaccag tcacagaaaa gcatcttacg gatggcatga cagtaagaga attatgcagt
     5761 gctgccataa ccatgagtga taacactgcg gccaacttac ttctgacaac gatcggagga
     5821 ccgaaggagc taaccgcttt tttgcacaac atgggggatc atgtaactcg ccttgatcgt
     5881 tgggaaccgg agctgaatga agccatacca aacgacgagc gtgacaccac gatgcctgta
     5941 gcaatggcaa caacgttgcg caaactatta actggcgaac tacttactct agcttcccgg
     6001 caacaattaa tagactggat ggaggcggat aaagttgcag gaccacttct gcgctcggcc
     6061 cttccggctg gctggtttat tgctgataaa tctggagccg gtgagcgtgg gtctcgcggt
     6121 atcattgcag cactggggcc agatggtaag ccctcccgta tcgtagttat ctacacgacg
     6181 gggagtcagg caactatgga tgaacgaaat agacagatcg ctgagatagg tgcctcactg
     6241 attaagcatt ggtaactgtc agaccaagtt tactcatata tactttagat tgatttaaaa
     6301 cttcattttt aatttaaaag gatctaggtg aagatccttt ttgataatct catgaccaaa
     6361 atcccttaac gtgagttttc gttccactga gcgtcagacc ccgtagaaaa gatcaaagga
     6421 tcttcttgag atcctttttt tctgcgcgta atctgctgct tgcaaacaaa aaaaccaccg
     6481 ctaccagcgg tggtttgttt gccggatcaa gagctaccaa ctctttttcc gaaggtaact
     6541 ggcttcagca gagcgcagat accaaatact gtccttctag tgtagccgta gttaggccac
     6601 cacttcaaga actctgtagc accgcctaca tacctcgctc tgctaatcct gttaccagtg
     6661 gctgctgcca gtggcgataa gtcgtgtctt accgggttgg actcaagacg atagttaccg
     6721 gataaggcgc agcggtcggg ctgaacgggg ggttcgtgca cacagcccag cttggagcga
     6781 acgacctaca ccgaactgag atacctacag cgtgagctat gagaaagcgc cacgcttccc
     6841 gaagggagaa aggcggacag gtatccggta agcggcaggg tcggaacagg agagcgcacg
     6901 agggagcttc cagggggaaa cgcctggtat ctttatagtc ctgtcgggtt tcgccacctc
     6961 tgacttgagc gtcgattttt gtgatgctcg tcaggggggc ggagcctatg gaaaaacgcc
     7021 agcaacgcgg cctttttacg gttcctggcc ttttgctggc cttttgctca catgt
//
