>Addgene plasmid #107313 | AAV-aCamkII-mCherry-P2A-Cre-WPRE-BGH-polyA | addgene full sequence | sequence record 237670 | Addgene NGS Result
TTGAGATCCTTTTTTTCTGCGCGTAATCTGCTGCTTGCAAACAAAAAAACCACCGCTACCAGCGGTGGTT
TGTTTGCCGGATCAAGAGCTACCAACTCTTTTTCCGAAGGTAACTGGCTTCAGCAGAGCGCAGATACCAA
ATACTGTTCTTCTAGTGTAGCCGTAGTTAGGCCACCACTTCAAGAACTCTGTAGCACCGCCTACATACCT
CGCTCTGCTAATCCTGTTACCAGTGGCTGCTGCCAGTGGCGATAAGTCGTGTCTTACCGGGTTGGACTCA
AGACGATAGTTACCGGATAAGGCGCAGCGGTCGGGCTGAACGGGGGGTTCGTGCACACAGCCCAGCTTGG
AGCGAACGACCTACACCGAACTGAGATACCTACAGCGTGAGCTATGAGAAAGCGCCACGCTTCCCGAAGG
GAGAAAGGCGGACAGGTATCCGGTAAGCGGCAGGGTCGGAACAGGAGAGCGCACGAGGGAGCTTCCAGGG
GGAAACGCCTGGTATCTTTATAGTCCTGTCGGGTTTCGCCACCTCTGACTTGAGCGTCGATTTTTGTGAT
GCTCGTCAGGGGGGCGGAGCCTATGGAAAAACGCCAGCAACGCGGCCTTTTTACGGTTCCTGGCCTTTTG
CTGGCCTTTTGCTCACATGTCCTGCAGGCAGCTGCGCGCTCGCTCGCTCACTGAGGCCGCCCGGGCGTCG
GGCGACCTTTGGTCGCCCGGCCTCAGTGAGCGAGCGAGCGCGCAGAGAGGGAGTGGCCAACTCCATCACT
AGGGGTTCCTGCGGCCGCAATCGATTTCATATGCCGGTTAACATTATGGCCTTAGGTCACTTCATCTCCA
TGGGGTTCTTCTTCTGATTTTCTAGAAAATGAGATGGGGGTGCAGAGAGCTTCCTCAGTGACCTGCCCAG
GGTCACATCAGAAATGTCAGAGCTAGAACTTGAACTCAGATTACTAATCTTAAATTCCATGCCTTGGGGG
CATGCAAGTACGATATACAGAAGGAGTGAACTCATTAGGGCAGATGACCAATGAGTTTAGGAAAGAAGAG
TCCAGGGCAGGGTACATCTACACCACCCGCCCAGCCCTGGGTGAGTCCAGCCACGTTCACCTCATTATAG
TTGCCTCTCTCCAGTCCTACCTTGACGGGAAGCACAAGCAGAAACTGGGACAGGAGCCCCAGGAGACCAA
ATCTTCATGGTCCCTCTGGGAGGATGGGTGGGGAGAGCTGTGGCAGAGGCCTCAGGAGGGGCCCTGCTGC
TCAGTGGTGACAGATAGGGGTGAGAAAGCAGACAGAGTCATTCCGTCAGCATTCTGGGTCTGTTTGGTAC
TTCTTCTCACGCTAAGGTGGCGGTGTGATATGCACAATGGCTAAAAAGCAGGGAGAGCTGGAAAGAAACA
AGGACAGAGACAGAGGCCAAGTCAACCAGACCAATTCCCAGAGGAAGCAAAGAAACCATTACAGAGACTA
CAAGGGGGAAGGGAAGGAGAGATGAATTAGCTTCCCCTGTAAACCTTAGAACCCAGCTGTTGCCAGGGCA
ACGGGGCAATACCTGTCTCTTCAGAGGAGATGAAGTTGCCAGGGTAACTACATCCTGTCTTTCTCAAGGA
CCATCCCAGAATGTGGCACCCACTAGCCGTTACCATAGCAACTGCCTCTTTGCCCCACTTAATCCCATCC
CGTCTGTTAAAAGGGCCCTATAGTTGGAGGTGGGGGAGGTAGGAAGAGCGATGATCACTTGTGGACTAAG
TTTGTTCGCATCCCCTTCTCCAACCCCCTCAGTACATCACCCTGGGGGAACAGGGTCCACTTGCTCCTGG
GCCCACACAGTCCTGCAGTATTGTGTATATAAGGCCAGGGCAAAGAGGAGCAGGTTTTAAAGTGAAAGGC
AGGCAGGTGTTGGGGAGGCAGTTACCGGGGCAACGGGAACAGGGCGTTTCGGAGGTGGTTGCCATGGGGA
CCTGGATGCTGACGAAGGCTCGCGAGGCTGTGAGCAGCCACAGTGCCCTGCTCAGAAGCCCCAAGCTCGT
CAGTCAAGCCGGTTCTCCGTTTGCACTCAGGAGCACGGGCAGGCGAGTGGCCCCTAGTTCTGGGGGCAGC
GCTCGTAATCACCTCCGCTGCTCGCGCCACCATGGTGAGCAAGGGCGAGGAGGATAACATGGCCATCATC
AAGGAGTTCATGCGCTTCAAGGTGCACATGGAGGGCTCCGTGAACGGCCACGAGTTCGAGATCGAGGGCG
AGGGCGAGGGCCGCCCCTACGAGGGCACCCAGACCGCCAAGCTGAAGGTGACCAAGGGTGGCCCCCTGCC
CTTCGCCTGGGACATCCTGTCCCCTCAGTTCATGTACGGCTCCAAGGCCTACGTGAAGCACCCCGCCGAC
ATCCCCGACTACTTGAAGCTGTCCTTCCCCGAGGGCTTCAAGTGGGAGCGCGTGATGAACTTCGAGGACG
GCGGCGTGGTGACCGTGACCCAGGACTCCTCCCTGCAGGACGGCGAGTTCATCTACAAGGTGAAGCTGCG
CGGCACCAACTTCCCCTCCGACGGCCCCGTAATGCAGAAGAAGACCATGGGCTGGGAGGCCTCCTCCGAG
CGGATGTACCCCGAGGACGGCGCCCTGAAGGGCGAGATCAAGCAGAGGCTGAAGCTGAAGGACGGCGGCC
ACTACGACGCTGAGGTCAAGACCACCTACAAGGCCAAGAAGCCCGTGCAGCTGCCCGGCGCCTACAACGT
CAACATCAAGTTGGACATCACCTCCCACAACGAGGACTACACCATCGTGGAACAGTACGAACGCGCCGAG
GGCCGCCACTCCACCGGCGGCATGGACGAGCTGTACAAGGCTAGCGGAAGCGGAGCCACTAACTTCTCCC
TGTTGAAACAAGCAGGGGATGTCGAAGAGAATCCCGGGCCACCCAAGAAGAAGAGGAAGGTGTCCAATCT
CCTGACTGTTCACCAGAACCTCCCTGCGCTGCCAGTAGATGCCACTAGCGATGAGGTCAGGAAAAATCTC
ATGGATATGTTTAGGGATAGACAGGCGTTTTCTGAACACACCTGGAAAATGCTGCTTAGCGTGTGCCGAT
CCTGGGCAGCCTGGTGTAAGCTGAACAATCGCAAATGGTTCCCCGCCGAGCCGGAGGACGTGCGCGATTA
CCTGCTGTATCTCCAGGCAAGAGGGCTGGCTGTCAAGACTATCCAGCAGCACTTGGGCCAACTGAATATG
CTGCATCGACGCAGCGGGCTCCCCCGGCCTAGCGATTCAAACGCAGTCTCCCTTGTTATGAGGAGAATTA
GAAAGGAAAACGTAGATGCGGGTGAGAGGGCTAAGCAGGCTCTCGCTTTTGAGCGGACTGATTTCGACCA
GGTCAGATCCCTGATGGAGAACAGCGATCGGTGCCAGGACATCAGGAACCTCGCATTTCTGGGAATTGCA
TATAACACACTTCTGCGCATAGCTGAGATCGCCCGGATCAGAGTGAAAGACATCAGTCGAACGGACGGCG
GCCGGATGCTTATTCATATTGGACGCACAAAGACATTGGTCAGCACCGCTGGCGTTGAAAAGGCCTTGTC
CCTGGGCGTAACGAAGCTGGTGGAAAGATGGATCTCAGTGTCCGGCGTGGCTGACGACCCTAATAATTAC
TTGTTCTGTCGAGTGAGAAAAAACGGAGTCGCCGCGCCCTCTGCCACCAGCCAATTGAGTACACGGGCCC
TTGAAGGGATCTTTGAGGCAACCCACCGACTCATATACGGAGCCAAGGATGACAGTGGCCAGAGGTATCT
CGCCTGGTCAGGTCATTCTGCTAGGGTGGGGGCCGCACGAGACATGGCGCGGGCAGGAGTCTCCATACCA
GAGATTATGCAAGCTGGAGGTTGGACAAATGTGAACATCGTTATGAACTATATCCGCAATCTTGACTCTG
AAACCGGGGCCATGGTGAGACTGCTCGAAGATGGTGACTACCCATACGATGTTCCAGATTACGCTTAAGA
ATTCGATATCAAGCTTATCGATAAGTAAAATCAACCTCTGGATTACAAAATTTGTGAAAGATTGACTGGT
ATTCTTAACTATGTTGCTCCTTTTACGCTATGTGGATACGCTGCTTTAATGCCTTTGTATCATGCTATTG
CTTCCCGTATGGCTTTCATTTTCTCCTCCTTGTATAAATCCTGGTTGCTGTCTCTTTATGAGGAGTTGTG
GCCCGTTGTCAGGCAACGTGGCGTGGTGTGCACTGTGTTTGCTGACGCAACCCCCACTGGTTGGGGCATT
GCCACCACCTGTCAGCTCCTTTCCGGGACTTTCGCTTTCCCCCTCCCTATTGCCACGGCGGAACTCATCG
CCGCCTGCCTTGCCCGCTGCTGGACAGGGGCTCGGCTGTTGGGCACTGACAATTCCGTGGTGTTGTCGGG
GAAATCATCGTCCTTTCCTTGGCTGCTCGCCTGTGTTGCCACCTGGATTCTGCGCGGGACGTCCTTCTGC
TACGTCCCTTCGGCCCTCAATCCAGCGGACCTTCCTTCCCGCGGCCTGCTGCCGGCTCTGCGGCCTCTTC
CGCGTCTCCGCCTTCGCCCTCAGACGAGTCGGATCTCCCTTTGGGCCGCCTCCCCGCCACCGGTTAGGGG
CCCGTTTAAACCCGCTGATCAGCCTCGACTGTGCCTTCTAGTTGCCAGCCATCTGTTGTTTGCCCCTCCC
CCGTGCCTTCCTTGACCCTGGAAGGTGCCACTCCCACTGTCCTTTCCTAATAAAATGAGGAAATTGCATC
GCATTGTCTGAGTAGGTGTCATTCTATTCTGGGGGGTGGGGTGGGGCAGGACAGCAAGGGGGAGGATTGG
GAAGACAATAGCAGGCATGCTGGGGATGCGGTGGGCTCTATGGCGGCGCGTCCAGTGTGCTGGAAATACC
GAGCGCTAATAAAAGATCTTTATTTTCATTAGATCTGTGTGTTGGTTTTTTGTGTCACGTGCGGACCGAG
CGGCCGCAGGAACCCCTAGTGATGGAGTTGGCCACTCCCTCTCTGCGCGCTCGCTCGCTCACTGAGGCCG
GGCGACCAAAGGTCGCCCGACGCCCGGGCTTTGCCCGGGCGGCCTCAGTGAGCGAGCGAGCGCGCAGCTG
CCTGCAGGGGCGCCTGATGCGGTATTTTCTCCTTACGCATCTGTGCGGTATTTCACACCGCATA
[95 nt withheld, positions 5175-5269]
T
[46 nt withheld, positions 5271-5316]
C
[141 nt withheld, positions 5318-5458]
CCTTTGACGTTGGAGTCCACGTTCTTTAATAGTGGACTCTTGTTCCAAACTGGAACAACACTCAACTCTA
TCTCGGGCTATTCTTTTGATTTATAAGGGATTTTGCCGATTTCGGTCTATTGGTTAAAAAATGAGCTGAT
TTAACAAAAATTTAACGCGAATTTTAACAAAATATTAACGTTTACAATTTTATGGTGCACTCTCAGTACA
ATCTGCTCTGATGCCGCATAGTTAAGCCAGCCCCGACACCCGCCAACACCCGCTGACGCGCCCTGACGGG
CTTGTCTGCTCCCGGCATCCGCTTACAGACAAGCTGTGACCGTCTCCGGGAGCTGCATGTGTCAGAGGTT
TTCACCGTCATCACCGAAACGCGCGAGACGAAAGGGCCTCGTGATACGCCTATTTTTATAGGTTAATGTC
ATGATAATAATGGTTTCTTAGACGTCAGGTGGCACTTTTCGGGGAAATGTGCGCGGAACCCCTATTTGTT
TATTTTTCTAAATACATTCAAATATGTATCCGCTCATGAGACAATAACCCTGATAAATGCTTCAATAATA
TTGAAAAAGGAAGAGTATGAGTATTCAACATTTCCGTGTCGCCCTTATTCCCTTTTTTGCGGCATTTTGC
CTTCCTGTTTTTGCTCACCCAGAAACGCTGGTGAAAGTAAAAGATGCTGAAGATCAGTTGGGTGCACGAG
TGGGTTACATCGAACTGGATCTCAACAGCGGTAAGATCCTTGAGAGTTTTCGCCCCGAAGAACGTTTTCC
AATGATGAGCACTTTTAAAGTTCTGCTATGTGGCGCGGTATTATCCCGTATTGACGCCGGGCAAGAGCAA
CTCGGTCGCCGCATACACTATTCTCAGAATGACTTGGTTGAGTACTCACCAGTCACAGAAAAGCATCTTA
CGGATGGCATGACAGTAAGAGAATTATGCAGTGCTGCCATAACCATGAGTGATAACACTGCGGCCAACTT
ACTTCTGACAACGATCGGAGGACCGAAGGAGCTAACCGCTTTTTTGCACAACATGGGGGATCATGTAACT
CGCCTTGATCGTTGGGAACCGGAGCTGAATGAAGCCATACCAAACGACGAGCGTGACACCACGATGCCTG
TAGCAATGGCAACAACGTTGCGCAAACTATTAACTGGCGAACTACTTACTCTAGCTTCCCGGCAACAATT
AATAGACTGGATGGAGGCGGATAAAGTTGCAGGACCACTTCTGCGCTCGGCCCTTCCGGCTGGCTGGTTT
ATTGCTGATAAATCTGGAGCCGGTGAGCGTGGGTCTCGCGGTATCATTGCAGCACTGGGGCCAGATGGTA
AGCCCTCCCGTATCGTAGTTATCTACACGACGGGGAGTCAGGCAACTATGGATGAACGAAATAGACAGAT
CGCTGAGATAGGTGCCTCACTGATTAAGCATTGGTAACTGTCAGACCAAGTTTACTCATATATACTTTAG
ATTGATTTAAAACTTCATTTTTAATTTAAAAGGATCTAGGTGAAGATCCTTTTTGATAATCTCATGACCA
AAATCCCTTAACGTGAGTTTTCGTTCCACTGAGCGTCAGACCCCGTAGAAAAGATCAAAGGATCTTC
Features (pLannotate 1.2.2; 18 found; start..end, strand, type, name):
      1..589     +  rep_origin     ori: high-copy-number ColE1/pMB1/pBR322/pUC origin of replication
    662..689     +  repeat_region  AAV2 ITR (fragment): inverted terminal repeat of adeno-associated virus serotype 2 inverted
    718..745     +  repeat_region  AAV2 ITR (fragment): inverted terminal repeat of adeno-associated virus serotype 2 inverted
    812..2100    +  promoter       CaMKII promoter: promoter for the mouse calcium/calmodulin-dependent kinase II α subunit
   2132..2839    +  CDS            mCherry: mCherry is a basic (constitutively fluorescent) red fluorescent protein published in 2004, derived from Discosoma sp.. It is reported to be a very rapidly-maturing monomer with low acid sensitivity.
   2933..3958    +  CDS            cre: RECR_BPP1 - Experimental evidence at protein level: Swiss-Prot protein existence level 1. Catalyzes site-specific recombination between two 34-base- pair LOXP sites. Its role is to maintain the phage genome as a monomeric unit-copy plasmid in the lysogenic state. From Escherichia phage P1 (Bacteriophage P1).
   3959..3987    +  CDS            3xHA (fragment): three tandem HA epitope tags
   3989..4013    +  misc_feature   MCS (fragment): pBluescript multiple cloning site
   4019..4607    +  misc_feature   WPRE: woodchuck hepatitis virus posttranscriptional regulatory element
   4649..4873    +  polyA_signal   bGH poly(A) signal: bovine growth hormone polyadenylation signal
   4908..4955    +  polyA_signal   poly(A) signal: synthetic polyadenylation signal
   4978..5118    +  repeat_region  AAV2 ITR: inverted terminal repeat of adeno-associated virus serotype 2 inverted
   5123..5174    -  misc_feature   bom (fragment): basis of mobility region from pBR322
   5193..5648    +  rep_origin     f1 ori (sequence partly withheld): f1 bacteriophage origin of replication; arrow indicates direction of (+) strand synthesis
   5649..5698    -  misc_feature   bom (fragment): basis of mobility region from pBR322
   5800..5835    -  CDS            rop (fragment): Rop protein, which maintains plasmids at low copy number; rop
   5930..6034    +  promoter       AmpR promoter: bla
   6035..6895    +  CDS            AmpR: β-lactamase; bla; confers resistance to ampicillin, carbenicillin, and related antibiotics
