[The description below was written by a language model from this plasmid's Addgene catalogue record, the feature table of its GenBank file and pLannotate feature annotations shown in this document.]
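Description:
AAV-aCamkII-mCherry-P2A-Cre-WPRE-BGH-polyA is an adeno-associated virus transfer plasmid of about 7.1 kb built on a pAAV backbone for mammalian expression. It is maintained in bacteria through a high-copy ColE1/pUC-type origin and selected with ampicillin via the bla gene. An f1 phage origin is also present in the backbone. The expression cassette lies between two AAV2 inverted terminal repeats, which are the cis elements needed for replication and packaging of the intervening DNA into recombinant AAV particles when helper functions are supplied. The depositor's map shows two full-length ITRs. The annotation of the repository's sequencing result (7,065 nt versus 7,075 nt) detects only short fragments of the upstream ITR, a discrepancy that may reflect the difficulty of sequencing these structured repeats or a small deletion.

The payload is driven by a roughly 1.3 kb αCaMKII promoter, annotated as the mouse calcium/calmodulin-dependent kinase II α subunit promoter, which is commonly used to bias expression toward excitatory forebrain neurons. It transcribes a single open reading frame encoding mammalian codon-optimized mCherry, a P2A ribosome-skipping peptide, and Cre recombinase carrying an N-terminal SV40 nuclear localization signal and a C-terminal HA epitope tag. The 2A element yields separate red fluorescent protein and nuclear Cre, so fluorescence marks the cells expressing recombinase. A WPRE enhances transcript stability and expression, and the bovine growth hormone polyadenylation signal terminates the message. The record states the purpose only as encoding aCamkII-mCherry-Cre. The associated publication concerns in vivo gene activation in the brains of CRISPR-dCas9-activator transgenic mice, consistent with delivering Cre to neurons to recombine loxP-flanked alleles.
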