Addgene plasmid #107313: AAV-aCamkII-mCherry-P2A-Cre-WPRE-BGH-polyA
Purpose: Encoding aCamkII-mCherry-Cre
Depositing lab: Hui Yang. Depositing organization: Center for Excellence in Brain Science and Intelligence Technology, Chinese Academy of Sciences. Publication: In vivo simultaneous transcriptional activation of multiple genes in the brain using CRISPR-dCas9-activator transgenic mice. Zhou H, Liu J, Zhou C, Gao N, Rao Z, Li H, Hu X, Li C, Yao X, Shen X, Sun Y, Wei Y, Liu F, Ying W, Zhang J, Tang C, Zhang X, Xu H, Shi L, Cheng L, Huang P, Yang H. Nat Neurosci. 2018 Jan 15. pii: 10.1038/s41593-017-0060-6. doi: 10.1038/s41593-017-0060-6. PubMed 29335603.
Backbone
  Vector backbone: pAAV
  Vector type: Mammalian Expression, AAV
Growth in bacteria
  Bacterial resistance: Ampicillin, 100 μg/mL
  Growth temperature: 37°C
  Growth strain: NEB Stable
  Copy number: High Copy
Gene/Insert
  Gene/Insert name: aCamkII-mCherry-P2A-Cre-WPRE-BGH-polyA
  Cloning method: Restriction Enzyme; 5′ cloning site unknown (unknown if destroyed); 3′ cloning site unknown (unknown if destroyed)
Terms and licenses: Academic/Nonprofit Terms; Industry Terms: Not Available to Industry
How to cite: AAV-aCamkII-mCherry-P2A-Cre-WPRE-BGH-polyA was a gift from Hui Yang (Addgene plasmid # 107313 ; http://n2t.net/addgene:107313 ; RRID:Addgene_107313)
